>Addgene plasmid #148648 | pnEA-NpG-DmNot11_1-214_AF | depositor full sequence | sequence record 291096 | Full Sequence
TTCTTGAAGACGAAAGGGCCTCGTGATACGCCTATTTTTATAGGTTAATGTCATGATAATAATGGTTTCT
TAGACGTCAGGTGGCACTTTTCGGGGAAATGTGCGCGGAACCCCTATTTGTTTATTTTTCTAAATACATT
CAAATATGTATCCGCTCATGAGACAATAACCCTGATAAATGCTTCAATAATATTGAAAAAGGAAGAGTAT
GAGTATTCAACATTTCCGTGTCGCCCTTATTCCCTTTTTTGCGGCATTTTGCCTTCCTGTTTTTGCTCAC
CCAGAAACGCTGGTGAAAGTAAAAGATGCTGAAGATCAGTTGGGTGCACGAGTGGGTTACATCGAACTGG
ATCTCAACAGCGGTAAGATCCTTGAGAGTTTTCGCCCCGAAGAACGTTTTCCAATGATGAGCACTTTTAA
AGTTCTGCTATGTGGCGCGGTATTATCCCGTGTTGACGCCGGGCAAGAGCAACTCGGTCGCCGCATACAC
TATTCTCAGAATGACTTGGTTGAGTACTCACCAGTCACAGAAAAGCATCTTACGGATGGCATGACAGTAA
GAGAATTATGCAGTGCTGCCATAACCATGAGTGATAACACTGCGGCCAACTTACTTCTGACAACGATCGG
AGGACCGAAGGAGCTAACCGCTTTTTTGCACAACATGGGGGATCATGTAACTCGCCTTGATCGTTGGGAA
CCGGAGCTGAATGAAGCCATACCAAACGACGAGCGTGACACCACGATGCCTGCAGCAATGGCAACAACGT
TGCGCAAACTATTAACTGGCGAACTACTTACTCTAGCTTCCCGGCAACAATTAATAGACTGGATGGAGGC
GGATAAAGTTGCAGGACCACTTCTGCGCTCGGCCCTTCCGGCTGGCTGGTTTATTGCTGATAAATCTGGA
GCCGGTGAGCGTGGGTCTCGCGGTATCATTGCAGCACTGGGGCCAGATGGTAAGCCCTCCCGTATCGTAG
TTATCTACACGACGGGGAGTCAGGCAACTATGGATGAACGAAATAGACAGATCGCTGAGATAGGTGCCTC
ACTGATTAAGCATTGGTAACTGTCAGACCAAGTTTACTCATATATACTTTAGATTGATTTAAAACTTCAT
TTTTAATTTAAAAGGATCTAGGTGAAGATCCTTTTTGATAATCTCATGACCAAAATCCCTTAACGTGAGT
TTTCGTTCCACTGAGCGTCAGACCCCGTAGAAAAGATCAAAGGATCTTCTTGAGATCCTTTTTTTCTGCG
CGTAATCTGCTGCTTGCAAACAAAAAAACCACCGCTACCAGCGGTGGTTTGTTTGCCGGATCAAGAGCTA
CCAACTCTTTTTCCGAAGGTAACTGGCTTCAGCAGAGCGCAGATACCAAATACTGTCCTTCTAGTGTAGC
CGTAGTTAGGCCACCACTTCAAGAACTCTGTAGCACCGCCTACATACCTCGCTCTGCTAATCCTGTTACC
AGTGGCTGCTGCCAGTGGCGATAAGTCGTGTCTTACCGGGTTGGACTCAAGACGATAGTTACCGGATAAG
GCGCAGCGGTCGGGCTGAACGGGGGGTTCGTGCACACAGCCCAGCTTGGAGCGAACGACCTACACCGAAC
TGAGATACCTACAGCGTGAGCTATGAGAAAGCGCCACGCTTCCCGAAGGGAGAAAGGCGGACAGGTATCC
GGTAAGCGGCAGGGTCGGAACAGGAGAGCGCACGAGGGAGCTTCCAGGGGGAAACGCCTGGTATCTTTAT
AGTCCTGTCGGGTTTCGCCACCTCTGACTTGAGCGTCGATTTTTGTGATGCTCGTCAGGGGGGCGGAGCC
TATGGAAAAACGCCAGCAACGCGGCCTTTTTACGGTTCCTGGCCTTTTGCTGGCCTTTTGCTCACATGTT
CTTTCCTGCGTTATCCCCTGATTCTGTGGATAACCGTATTACCGCCTTTGAGTGAGCTGATACCGCTCGC
CGCAGCCGAACGACCGAGCGCAGCGAGTCAGTGAGCGAGGAAGCGGAAGAGCGCCTGATGCGGTATTTTC
TCCTTACGCATCTGTGCGGTATTTCACACCGCATATATGGTGCACTCTCAGTACAATCTGCTCTGATGCC
GCATAGTTAAGCCAGTATACACTCCGCTATCGCTACGTGACTGGGTCATGGCTGCGCCCCGACACCCGCC
AACACCCGCTGACGCGCCCTGACGGGCTTGTCTGCTCCCGGCATCCGCTTACAGACAAGCTGTGACCGTC
TCCGGGAGCTGCATGTGTCAGAGGTTTTCACCGTCATCACCGAAACGCGCGAGGCAGCTGCGGTAAAGCT
CATCAGCGTGGTCGTGAAGCGATTCACAGATGTCTGCCTGTTCATCCGCGTCCAGCTCGTTGAGTTTCTC
CAGAAGCGTTAATGTCTGGCTTCTGATAAAGCGGGCCATGTTAAGGGCGGTTTTTTCCTGTTTGGTCACT
GATGCCTCCGTGTAAGGGGGATTTCTGTTCATGGGGGTAATGATACCGATGAAACGAGAGAGGATGCTCA
CGATACGGGTTACTGATGATGAACATGCCCGGTTACTGGAACGTTGTGAGGGTAAACAACTGGCGGTATG
GATGCGGCGGGACCAGAGAAAAATCACTCAGGGTCAATGCCAGCGCTTCGTTAATACAGATGTAGGTGTT
CCACAGGGTAGCCAGCAGCATCCTGCGATGCAGATCCGGAACATAATGGTGCAGGGCGCTGACTTCCGCG
TTTCCAGACTTTACGAAACACGGAAACCGAAGACCATTCATGTTGTTGCTCAGGTCGCAGACGTTTTGCA
GCAGCAGTCGCTTCACGTTCGCTCGCGTATCGGTGATTCATTCTGCTAACCAGTAAGGCAACCCCGCCAG
CCTAGCCGGGTCCTCAACGACAGGAGCACGATCATGCGCACCCGTGGCCAGGACCCAACGCTGCCCGAGA
TGCGCCGCGTGCGGCTGCTGGAGATGGCGGACGCGATGGATATGTTCTGCCAAGGGTTGGTTTGCGCATT
CACAGTTCTCCGCAAGAATTGATTGGCTCCAATTCTTGGAGTGGTGAATCCGTTAGCGAGGTGCCGCCGG
CTTCCATTCAGGTCGAGGTGGCCCGGCTCCATGCACCGCGACGCAACGCGGGGAGGCAGACAAGGTATAG
GGCGGCGCCTACAATCCATGCCAACCCGTTCCATGTGCTCGCCGAGGCGGCATAAATCGCCGTGACGATC
AGCGGTCCAGTGATCGAAGTTAGGCTGGTAAGAGCCGCGAGCGATCCTTGAAGCTGTCCCTGATGGTCGT
CATCTACCTGCCTGGACAGCATGGCCTGCAACGCGGGCATCCCGATGCCGCCGGAAGCGAGAAGAATCAT
AATGGGGAAGGCCATCCAGCCTCGCGTCGCGAACGCCAGCAAGACGTAGCCCAGCGCGTCGGCCGCCATG
CCGGCGATAATGGCCTGCTTCTCGCCGAAACGTTTGGTGGCGGGACCAGTGACGAAGGCTTGAGCGAGGG
CGTGCAAGATTCCGAATACCGCAAGCGACAGGCCGATCATCGTCGCGCTCCAGCGAAAGCGGTCCTCGCC
GAAAATGACCCAGAGCGCTGCCGGCACCTGTCCTACGAGTTGCATGATAAAGAAGACAGTCATAAGTGCG
GCGACGATAGTCATGCCCCGCGCCCACCGGAAGGAGCTGACTGGGTTGAAGGCTCTCAAGGGCATCGGTC
GAGATCCCGGTGCCTAATGAGTGAGCTAACTTACATTAATTGCGTTGCGCTCACTGCCCGCTTTCCAGTC
GGGAAACCTGTCGTGCCAGCTGCATTAATGAATCGGCCAACGCGCGGGGAGAGGCGGTTTGCGTATTGGG
CGCCAGGGTGGTTTTTCTTTTCACCAGTGAGACGGGCAACAGCTGATTGCCCTTCACCGCCTGGCCCTGA
GAGAGTTGCAGCAAGCGGTCCACGCTGGTTTGCCCCAGCAGGCGAAAATCCTGTTTGATGGTGGTTAACG
GCGGGATATAACATGAGCTGTCTTCGGTATCGTCGTATCCCACTACCGAGATATCCGCACCAACGCGCAG
CCCGGACTCGGTAATGGCGCGCATTGCGCCCAGCGCCATCTGATCGTTGGCAACCAGCATCGCAGTGGGA
ACGATGCCCTCATTCAGCATTTGCATGGTTTGTTGAAAACCGGACATGGCACTCCAGTCGCCTTCCCGTT
CCGCTATCGGCTGAATTTGATTGCGAGTGAGATATTTATGCCAGCCAGCCAGACGCAGACGCGCCGAGAC
AGAACTTAATGGGCCCGCTAACAGCGCGATTTGCTGGTGACCCAATGCGACCAGATGCTCCACGCCCAGT
CGCGTACCGTCTTCATGGGAGAAAATAATACTGTTGATGGGTGTCTGGTCAGAGACATCAAGAAATAACG
CCGGAACATTAGTGCAGGCAGCTTCCACAGCAATGGCATCCTGGTCATCCAGCGGATAGTTAATGATCAG
CCCACTGACGCGTTGCGCGAGAAGATTGTGCACCGCCGCTTTACAGGCTTCGACGCCGCTTCGTTCTACC
ATCGACACCACCACGCTGGCACCCAGTTGATCGGCGCGAGATTTAATCGCCGCGACAATTTGCGACGGCG
CGTGCAGGGCCAGACTGGAGGTGGCAACGCCAATCAGCAACGACTGTTTGCCCGCCAGTTGTTGTGCCAC
GCGGTTGGGAATGTAATTCAGCTCCGCCATCGCCGCTTCCACTTTTTCCCGCGTTTTCGCAGAAACGTGG
CTGGCCTGGTTCACCACGCGGGAAACGGTCTGATAAGAGACACCGGCATACTCTGCGACATCGTATAACG
TTACTGGTTTCACATTCACCACCCTGAATTGACTCTCTTCCGGGCGCTATCATGCCATACCGCGAAAGGT
TTTGCGCCATTCGATGGTGTCCGGGATCTCGACGCTCTCCCTTATGCGACTCCTGCATTAGGAAGCAGCC
CAGTAGTAGGTTGAGGCCGTTGAGCACCGCCGCCGCAAGGAATGGTGCATGCAAGGAGATGGCGCCCAAC
AGTCCCCCGGCCACGGGGCCTGCCACCATACCCACGCCGAAACAAGCGCTCATGAGCCCGAAGTGGCGAG
CCCGATCTTCCCCATCGGTGATGTCGGCGATATAGGCGCCAGCAACCGCACCTGTGGCGCCGGTGATGCC
GGCCACGATGCGTCCGGCGTAGAGGATCGAGATCTCGATCCCGCGAAATTAATACGACTCACTATAGGGG
AATTGTGAGCGGATAACAATTCCCCACTAGTAATAATTTTGTTTAACTTTAAGAAGGAGATATACCATGG
CCCCTATACTAGGTTATTGGAAAATTAAGGGCCTTGTGCAACCCACTCGACTTCTTTTGGAATATCTTGA
AGAAAAATATGAAGAGCATTTGTATGAGCGCGATGAAGGTGATAAATGGCGAAACAAAAAGTTTGAATTG
GGTTTGGAGTTTCCCAATCTTCCTTATTATATTGATGGTGATGTTAAATTAACACAGTCTATGGCCATCA
TACGTTATATAGCTGACAAGCACAACATGTTGGGTGGTTGTCCAAAAGAGCGTGCAGAGATTTCAATGCT
TGAAGGAGCGGTTTTGGATATTAGATACGGTGTTTCGAGAATTGCATATAGTAAAGACTTTGAAACTCTC
AAAGTTGATTTTCTTAGCAAGCTACCTGAAATGCTGAAAATGTTCGAAGATCGTTTATGTCATAAAACAT
ATTTAAATGGTGATCATGTAACCCATCCTGACTTCATGTTGTATGACGCTCTTGATGTTGTTTTATACAT
GGACCCAATGTGCCTGGATGCGTTCCCAAAATTAGTTTGTTTTAAAAAACGTATTGAAGCTATCCCACAA
ATTGATAAGTACTTGAAATCCAGCAAGTATATAGCATGGCCTTTGCAGGGCTGGCAAGCCACGTTTGGTG
GTGGCGACCATCCGCCAAAATCGGATGGTACCGGCAGCGGCCTGGAAGTTCTGTTCCAGGGGCCCCATAT
GCTCGAGATGTTTCTGTCCATCGCCCCGCCCCTAATGGACTTCGAGGACGAGCTGCTCTGGATAAACCAG
TCGAACAGCGACAAGGTGGAGATCATCTACGACAAGTCCAACTACATTACCCCCAACATAAAGCACCTCA
TCGAGCAGGCTTTTCTCCAGCCACTCAGCCTCCAGAACCAGCACATCCTCTTCGACGACCTGCTGAAGCA
GAACACGGACATTGCGCGCCAATATGGACTGACCCCGGACAAGCTACCTCTGCTCGTGGAAAGCAATCCT
CTCATCTCCATTGAGATCTTGCTAAGACTGATGACGACCTCCGACATAACTGAATACTTCAACGTGTTGG
TCAACATGGACATAACACTTCACTCCATGGAGGTGGTCAACCGACTAACCACCTCCGGACCTTTGCCCAC
TGAGTTTATTCACCTATACATCAGCAATTGCATCTCGACTTGCGAAACAGTCAAGGACAAGTACATGCAG
TCTCGCCTGGTGCGACTCGTTTGCGTATTTCTGCAGTCCTTGATTAGGAACAAGATTGTGAACGTTAGGG
AACTATTCATTGAAATCGAAGCCTTCTGCGTGGGTTTCAGCAAAATCAAGGAGGCTGCTACCCTGTACCG
GCTTATCAAACACTTGGAATAAGGATCCTAATAGTCTAGAGCTAGCCCTAGGAGATCCGGCTGCTAACAA
AGCCCGAAAGGAAGCTGAGTTGGCTGCTGCCACCGCTGAGCAATAACTAGCATAACCCCTTGGGGCCTCT
AAACGGGTCTTGAGGGGTTTTTTGCTGAAAGGAGGAACTATATCCGGATATCCCGCAAGAGGCCCGGCAG
TACCGGCATAACCAAGCCTATGCCTACAGCATCCAGGGTGACGGTGCCGAGGATGACGATGAGCGCATTG
TTAGATTTCATACACGGTGCCTGACTGCGTTAGCAATTTAACTGTGATAAACTACCGCATTAAAGCTTAT
CGATGATAAGCTGTCAAACATGAGAA
Features (pLannotate 1.2.2; 20 found; start..end, strand, type, name):
    104..208     +  promoter       AmpR promoter: bla
    209..1069    +  CDS            AmpR: β-lactamase; bla; confers resistance to ampicillin, carbenicillin, and related antibiotics
   1240..1828    +  rep_origin     ori: high-copy-number ColE1/pMB1/pBR322/pUC origin of replication
   2014..2156    -  misc_feature   bom: basis of mobility region from pBR322
   2258..2449    -  CDS            rop: Rop protein, which maintains plasmids at low copy number; rop
   2466..2846    +  CDS            YPB1_ECOLX: Protein predicted: Swiss-Prot protein existence level 4. From Escherichia coli.
   3088..3712    -  CDS            TcR (fragment): tetracycline efflux protein; tet; confers resistance to tetracycline
   3727..3748    -  protein_bind   CAP binding site: CAP binding activates transcription in the presence of cAMP. E. coli catabolite activator protein
   3761..4843    -  CDS            lacI: lac repressor; lacI; The lac repressor binds to the lac operator to inhibit transcription in E. coli. This inhibition can be relieved by adding lactose or isopropyl-β-D-thiogalactopyranoside (IPTG).
   4844..4921    -  promoter       lacI promoter: lacI
   4929..5208    -  CDS            TcR (fragment): tetracycline efflux protein; tet; confers resistance to tetracycline
   5230..5248    +  promoter       T7 promoter: promoter for bacteriophage T7 RNA polymerase
   5249..5273    +  protein_bind   lac operator: The lac repressor binds to the lac operator to inhibit transcription in E. coli. This inhibition can be relieved by adding lactose or isopropyl-β-D-thiogalactopyranoside (IPTG). lac repressor encoded by lacI
   5288..5310    +  RBS            RBS: efficient ribosome binding site from bacteriophage T7 gene 10 (Olins and Rangwala, 1989)
   5321..5971    +  CDS            GST: glutathione S-transferase from Schistosoma japonicum
   5965..6669    +  CDS            CNOT11 (fragment): CNO11_HUMAN - Also known as C2orf29. Experimental evidence at protein level: Swiss-Prot protein existence level 1. Component of the CCR4-NOT complex which is one of the major cellular mRNA deadenylases and is linked to various cellular processes including bulk mRNA degradation, miRNA-mediated repression, translational repression during translational initiation and general transcription regulation. Additional complex functions may be a consequence of its influence on mRNA expression. Is required for the association of CNOT10 with the CCR4-NOT complex. Seems not to be required for complex deaden
   6710..6759    +  CDS            SET1 (fragment): solubility-enhancement tag derived from T7 phage gene 10B
   6767..6814    +  terminator     T7 terminator: transcription terminator for bacteriophage T7 RNA polymerase
   6837..6941    -  CDS            TcR (fragment): tetracycline efflux protein; tet; confers resistance to tetracycline
   6989..7017    -  promoter       tet promoter: E. coli promoter for tetracycline efflux protein gene
