[The description below was written by a language model from this plasmid's Addgene catalogue record and pLannotate feature annotations shown in this document.]
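Description:
pnEA-NpG-DmNot11_1-214_AF is a 7,026 nt bacterial expression plasmid for IPTG-inducible, T7-driven production of an N-terminal fragment (residues 1-214) of the CCR4-NOT complex subunit NOT11 (CNOT11, also called C2orf29) as a GST fusion. The catalogue lists the backbone as unknown. The feature table shows a pET/pBR322-style architecture: a ColE1/pMB1-type origin together with the bom region and the rop gene, which keeps copy number low and agrees with the "low copy" entry. Remnants of the tetracycline resistance gene and its promoter flank the expression cassette. Selection is by ampicillin through the bla gene and its own promoter.

The expression cassette consists of a T7 promoter followed by a lac operator and the phage T7 gene 10 ribosome binding site. These drive a reading frame that begins with Schistosoma japonicum glutathione S-transferase and runs directly into the NOT11 fragment, with a T7 terminator downstream. A short match to a T7 gene 10B-derived solubility tag lies between the insert and the terminator, though the record does not show that it is translated as part of the fusion. A plasmid-borne lacI gene supplies repressor to hold the promoter off until induction, so expression needs a host providing T7 RNA polymerase. The GST moiety allows glutathione-affinity purification or pull-down assays.

The record is inconsistent about the insert's origin. The plasmid name carries a "Dm" prefix and the species field says Drosophila melanogaster, whereas the purpose, insert name and Entrez gene refer to human CNOT11, and the automated annotation matches the human protein. The species should therefore be confirmed against the sequence before use.
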