Addgene plasmid #148648: pnEA-NpG-DmNot11_1-214_AF
Purpose: Bacterial Expression of HsNot11_1-214
Depositing lab: Elisa Izaurralde. Depositing organization: Max Planck Institute for Developmental Biology.
Backbone
  Vector backbone: Unknown
  Vector type: Bacterial Expression
Growth in bacteria
  Bacterial resistance: Ampicillin, 100 μg/mL
  Growth temperature: 37°C
  Growth strain: DH5alpha
  Copy number: Low Copy
Gene/Insert
  Gene/Insert name: HsNot11_1-214 (alt name: C2ORF29)
  Species: D. melanogaster (fly)
  Entrez Gene: CNOT11 (a.k.a. C2orf29, C40)
  Cloning method: Unknown
Terms and licenses: Academic/Nonprofit Terms; Industry Terms: Not Available to Industry
Depositor comments: ORF extracted from NCBI: NM_138030. Plasmids from this collection were made available to the research community and donated after the lab closed. Please note that the sequence provided by the depositing laboratory may be theoretical/predicted or based on Sanger sequencing results. There may be discrepancies between sequencing results obtained by Addgene and the depositor sequence. If an Addgene verified sequence is not available, please contact before placing your order to request that our lab fully sequence the plasmid.
How to cite: pnEA-NpG-DmNot11_1-214_AF was a gift from Elisa Izaurralde (Addgene plasmid # 148648 ; http://n2t.net/addgene:148648 ; RRID:Addgene_148648)
